>Addgene plasmid #220164 | PhoP-GFP | addgene full sequence | sequence record 436626 | Addgene NGS Result
TAAAAAAACGCAAAGCAATGATTAAAGGATGTTCAGAATGAAACTCATGGAAACACTTAACCAGTGCATA
AACGCTGGTCATGAAATGACGAAGGCTATCGCCATTGCACAGTTTAATGATGACAGCCCGGAAGCGAGGA
AAATAACCCGGCGCTGGAGAATAGGTGAAGCAGCGGATTTAGTTGGGGTTTCTTCTCAGGCTATCAGAGA
TGCCGAGAAAGCAGGGCGACTACCGCACCCGGATATGGAAATTCGAGGACGGGTTGAGCAACGTGTTGGT
TATACAATTGAACAAATTAATCATATGCGTGATGTGTTTGGTACGCGATTGCGACGTGCTGAAGACGTAT
TTCCACCGGTGATCGGGGTTGCTGCCCATAAAGGTGGCGTTTACAAAACCTCAGTTTCTGTTCATCTTGC
TCAGGATCTGGCTCTGAAGGGGCTACGTGTTTTGCTCGTGGAAGGTAACGACCCCCAGGGAACAGCCTCA
ATGTATCACGGATGGGTACCAGATCTTCATATTCATGCAGAAGACACTCTCCTGCCTTTCTATCTTGGGG
AAAAGGACGATGTCACTTATGCAATAAAGCCCACTTGCTGGCCGGGGCTTGACATTATTCCTTCCTGTCT
GGCTCTGCACCGTATTGAAACTGAGTTAATGGGCAAATTTGATGAAGGTAAACTGCCCACCGATCCACAC
CTGATGCTCCGACTGGCCATTGAAACTGTTGCTCATGACTATGATGTCATAGTTATTGACAGCGCGCCTA
ACCTGGGTATCGGCACGATTAATGTCGTATGTGCTGCTGATGTGCTGATTGTTCCCACGCCTGCTGAGTT
GTTTGACTACACCTCCGCACTGCAGTTTTTCGATATGCTTCGTGATCTGCTCAAGAACGTTGATCTTAAA
GGGTTCGAGCCTGATGTACGTATTTTGCTTACCAAATACAGCAATAGTAATGGCTCTCAGTCCCCGTGGA
TGGAGGAGCAAATTCGGGATGCCTGGGGAAGCATGGTTCTAAAAAATGTTGTACGTGAAACGGATGAAGT
TGGTAAAGGTCAGATCCGGATGAGAACTGTTTTTGAACAGGCCATTGATCAACGCTCTTCAACTGGTGCC
TGGAGAAATGCTCTTTCTATTTGGGAACCTGTCTGCAATGAAATTTTCGATCGTCTGATTAAACCACGCT
GGGAGATTAGATAATGAAGCGTGCGCCTGTTATTCCAAAACATACGCTCAATACTCAACCGGTTGAAGAT
ACTTCGTTATCGACACCAGCTGCCCCGATGGTGGATTCGTTAATTGCGCGCGTAGGAGTAATGGCTCGCG
GTAATGCCATTACTTTGCCTGTATGTGGTCGGGATGTGAAGTTTACTCTTGAAGTGCTCCGGGGTGATAG
TGTTGAGAAGACCTCTCGGGTATGGTCAGGTAATGAACGTGACCAGGAGCTGCTTACTGAGGACGCACTG
GATGATCTCATCCCTTCTTTTCTACTGACTGGTCAACAGACACCGGCGTTCGGTCGAAGAGTATCTGGTG
TCATAGAAATTGCCGATGGGAGTCGCCGTCGTAAAGCTGCTGCACTTACCGAAAGTGATTATCGTGTTCT
GGTTGGCGAGCTGGATGATGAGCAGATGGCTGCATTATCCAGATTGGGTAACGATTATCGCCCAACAAGT
GCTTATGAACGTGGTCAGCGTTATGCAAGCCGATTGCAGAATGAATTTGCTGGAAATATTTCTGCGCTGG
CTGATGCGGAAAATATTTCACGTAAGATTATTACCCGCTGTATCAACACCGCCAAATTGCCTAAATCAGT
TGTTGCTCTTTTTTCTCACCCCGGTGAACTATCTGCCCGGTCAGGTGATGCACTTCAAAAAGCCTTTACA
GATAAAGAGGAATTACTTAAGCAGCAGGCATCTAACCTTCATGAGCAGAAAAAAGCTGGGGTGATATTTG
AAGCTGAAGAAGTTATCACTCTTTTAACTTCTGTGCTTAAAACGTCATCTGCATCAAGAACTAGTTTAAG
CTCACGACATCAGTTTGCTCCTGGAGCGACAGTATTGTATAAGGGCGATAAAATGGTGCTTAACCTGGAC
AGGTCCCGTGTTCCAACTGAGTGTATAGAGAAAATTGAGGCCATTCTTAAGGAACTTGAAAAGCCAGCAC
CCTGATGCGACCACGTTTTAGTCTACGTTTATCTGTCTTTACTTAATGTCCTTTGTTACAGGCCAGAAAG
CATAACTGGCCTGAATATTCTCTCTGGGCCCCACTTCTTTGAGTGAGCTGATACCGCTCGCCGCAGCCGA
ACGCCTAAGTCTAGGGCGGCGGATTTGTCCTACTCAGGAGAGCGTTCACCGACAAACAACAGATAAAACG
AAAGGCCCAGTCTTTCGACTGAGCCTTTCGTTTTATTTGATGCCACGCGTTGGATTAATATTGATTCTCT
CGAGACGGTCCCTAGGACCTCGTATCAGTGCCGGATGGCGATGCTGTCCGGCCTGCTTATTAAGATTATC
CGCTTTTTATTTTTTCACTTTACCTCCCCTCCCCGCTGGTTTATTTAATGTTTACCCCCATAACCACATA
ATCGCGTTACACTATTTTAATAATTAAGACAGGGAGAAATAAAAATGCCAGTTGTAGATGACACTAAATT
AAGGAGGTATAATATGCGTAAAGGAGAAGAACTTTTCACTGGAGTTGTCCCAATTCTTGTTGAATTAGAT
GGTGATGTTAATGGGCACAAATTTTCTGTCAGTGGAGAGGGTGAAGGTGATGCAACATACGGAAAACTTA
CCCTTAAATTTATTTGCACTACTGGAAAACTACCTGTTCCGTGGCCAACACTTGTCACTACTTTCGGTTA
TGGTGTTCAATGCTTTGCGAGATACCCAGATCACATGAAACAGCATGACTTTTTCAAGAGTGCCATGCCC
GAAGGTTACGTACAGGAAAGAACTATATTTTTCAAAGATGACGGGAACTACAAGACACGTGCTGAAGTCA
AGTTTGAAGGTGATACCCTTGTTAATAGAATCGAGTTAAAAGGTATTGATTTTAAAGAAGATGGAAACAT
TCTTGGACACAAATTGGAATACAACTATAACTCACACAATGTATACATCATGGCAGACAAACAAAAGAAT
GGAATCAAAGTTAACTTCAAAATTAGACACAACATTGAAGATGGAAGCGTTCAACTAGCAGACCATTATC
AACAAAATACTCCGATTGGCGATGGCCCTGTCCTTTTACCAGACAACCATTACCTGTCCACACAATCTGC
CCTTTCGAAAGATCCCAACGAAAAGAGAGACCACATGGTCCTTCTTGAGTTTGTAACCGCTGCTGGGATT
ACACATGGCATGGATGAACTATACAAATAACAGCTGGGTATCGAATTCAAGTGACTGCAGAACAGTAGTA
CTTGCACAGACGTCGCTTGGACTCCTGTTGATAGATCCAGTAATGACCTCAGAACTCCATCTGGATTTGT
TCAGAACGCTCGGTTGCCGCCGGGCGTTTTTTATTGGTGAGAATCCAAGCATACTCGTCGAGACCAATTC
TCATGTTTGACAGCTTATCATCGAATTTCTGCCATTCATCCGCTTATTATCACTTATTCAGGCGTAGCAA
CCAGGCGTTTAAGGGCACCAATAACTGCCTTAAAAAAATTACGCCCCGCCCTGCCACTCATCGCAGTACT
GTTGTAATTCATTAAGCATTCTGCCGACATGGAAGCCATCACAAACGGCATGATGAACCTGAATCGCCAG
CGGCATCAGCACCTTGTCGCCTTGCGTATAATATTTGCCCATCGTGAAAACGGGGGCGAAGAAGTTGTCC
ATATTGGCCACGTTTAAATCAAAACTGGTGAAACTCACCCAGGGATTGGCTGAGACGAAAAACATATTCT
CAATAAACCCTTTAGGGAAATAGGCCAGGTTTTCACCGTAACACGCCACATCTTGCGAATATATGTGTAG
AAACTGCCGGAAATCGTCGTGGTATTCACTCCAGAGCGATGAAAACGTTTCAGTTTGCTCATGGAAAACG
GTGTAACAAGGGTGAACACTATCCCATATCACCAGCTCACCGTCTTTCATTGCCATACGAAATTCCGGAT
GAGCATTCATCAGGCGGGCAAGAATGTGAATAAAGGCCGGATAAAACTTGTGCTTATTTTTCTTTACGGT
CTTTAAAAAGGCCGTAATATCCAGCTGAACGGTCTGGTTATAGGTACATTGAGCAACTGACTGAAATGCC
TCAAAATGTTCTTTACGATGCCATTGGGATATATCAACGGTGGTATATCCAGTGATTTTTTTCTCCATTT
TAGCTTCCTTAGCTCCTGAAAATCTCGATAACTCAAAAAATACGCCCGGTAGTGATCTTATTTCATTATG
GTGAAAGTTGGAACCTCTTACGTGCCGATCAACGTCTCATTTTCGCCAAAAGTTGGCCCAGGGCTTCCCG
GTATCAACAGGGACACCAGGATTTATTTATTCTGCGAAGTGATCTTCCGTCACAGGTATTTATTCGCGAT
AAGCTCATGGAGCGGCGTAACCGTCGCACAGGAAGGACAGAGAAAGCGCGGATCTGGGAAGTGACGGACA
GAACGGTCAGGACCTGGATTGGGGAGGCGGTTGCCGCCGCTGCTGCTGACGGTGTGACGTTCTCTGTTCC
GGTCACACCACATACGTTCCGCCATTCCTATGCGATGCACATGCTGTATGCCGGTATACCGCTGAAAGTT
CTGCAAAGCCTGATGGGACATAAGTCCATCAGTTCAACGGAAGTCTACACGAAGGTTTTTGCGCTGGATG
TGGCTGCCCGGCACCGGGTGCAGTTTGCGATGCCGGAGTCTGATGCGGTTGCGATGCTGAAACAATTATC
CTGAGAATAAATGCCTTGGCCTTTATATGGAAATGTGGAACTGAGTGGATATGCTGTTTTTGTCTGTTAA
ACAGAGAAGCTGGCTGTTATCCACTGAGAAGCGAACGAAACAGTCGGGAAAATCTCCCATTATCGTAGAG
ATCCGCATTATTAATCTCAGGAGCCTGTGTAGCGTTTATAGGAAGTAGTGTTCTGTCATGATGCCAGCAA
GCGGTAACGAAAACGATTTGAATATGCCTTCAGGAACAATAGAAATCTTCGTGCGGTGTTACGTTGAAGT
GGAGCGGATTATGTCAGCAATGGACAGAACAACCTAATGAACACAGAACCATGATGTGGTCTGTCCTTTT
ACAGCCAGTAGTGCTCGCCGCAGTCGAGCGACAGGGCGAAGCCCTCGGCTGGTTGCCCTCGCCGCTGGGC
TGGCGGCCGTCTATGGCCCTGCAAACGCGCCAGAAACGCCGTCGAAGCCGTGTGCGAGACACCGCGGCCG
GCCGCCGGCGTTGTGGATACCTCGCGGAAAACTTGGCCCTCACTGACAGATGAGGGGCGGACGTTGACAC
TTGAGGGGCCGACTCACCCGGCGCGGCGTTGACAGATGAGGGGCAGGCTCGATTTCGGCCGGCGACGTGG
AGCTGGCCAGCCTCGCAAATCGGCGAAAACGCCTGATTTTACGCGAGTTTCCCACAGATGATGTGGACAA
GCCTGGGGATAAGTGCCCTGCGGTATTGACACTTGAGGGGCGCGACTACTGACAGATGAGGGGCGCGATC
CTTGACACTTGAGGGGCAGAGTGCTGACAGATGAGGGGCGCACCTATTGACATTTGAGGGGCTGTCCACA
GGCAGAAAATCCAGCATTTGCAAGGGTTTCCGCCCGTTTTTCGGCCACCGCTAACCTGTCTTTTAACCTG
CTTTTAAACCAATATTTATAAACCTTGTTTTTAACCAGGGCTGCGCCCTGTGCGCGTGACCGCGCACGCC
GAAGGGGGGTGCCCCCCCTTCTCGAACCCTCCCGGTCGAGTGAGCGAGGAAGCACCAGGGAACAGCACTT
ATATATTCTGCTTACACACGATGCCTGAAAAAACTTCCCTTGGGGTTATCCACTTATCCACGGGGATATT
TTTATAATTATTTTTTTTATAGTTTTTAGATCTTCTTTTTTAGAGCGCCTTGTAGGCCTTTATCCATGCT
GGTTCTAGAGAAGGTGTTGTGACAAATTGCCCTTTCAGTGTGACAAATCACCCTCAAATGACAGTCCTGT
CTGTGACAAATTGCCCTTAACCCTGTGACAAATTGCCCTCAGAAGAAGCTGTTTTTTCACAAAGTTATCC
CTGCTTATTGACTCTTTTTTATTTAGTGTGACAATCTAAAAACTTGTCACACTTCACATGGATCTGTCAT
GGCGGAAACAGCGGTTATCAATCACAAGAAACGTAAAAATAGCCCGCGAATCGTCCAGTCAAACGACCTC
ACTGAGGCGGCATATAGTCTCTCCCGGGATCAAAAACGTATGCTGTATCTGTTCGTTGACCAGATCAGAA
AATCTGATGGCACCCTACAGGAACATGACGGTATCTGCGAGATCCATGTTGCTAAATATGCTGAAATATT
CGGATTGACCTCTGCGGAAGCCAGTAAGGATATACGGCAGGCATTGAAGAGTTTCGCGGGGAAGGAAGTG
GTTTTTTATCGCCCTGAAGAGGATGCCGGCGATGAAAAAGGCTATGAATCTTTTCCTTGGTTTATCAAAC
GTGCGCACAGTCCATCCAGAGGGCTTTACAGTGTACATATCAACCCATATCTCATTCCCTTCTTTATCGG
GTTACAGAACCGGTTTACGCAGTTTCGGCTTAGTGAAACAAAAGAAATCACCAATCCGTATGCCATGCGT
TTATACGAATCCCTGTGTCAGTATCGTAAGCCGGATGGCTCAGGCATCGTCTCTCTGAAAATCGACTGGA
TCATAGAGCGTTACCAGCTGCCTCAAAGTTACCAGCGTATGCCTGACTTCCGCCGCCGCTTCCTGCAGGT
CTGTGTTAATGAGATCAACAGCAGAACTCCAATGCGCCTCTCATACATTGAGAAAAAGAAAGGCCGCCAG
ACGACTCATATCGTATTTTCCTTCCGCGATATCACTTCCATGACGACAGGATAGTCTGAGGGTTATCTGT
CACAGATTTGAGGGTGGTTCGTCACATTTGTTCTGACCTACTGAGGGTAATTTGTCACAGTTTTGCTGTT
TCCTTCAGCCTGCATGGATTTTCTCATACTTTTTGAACTGTAATTTTTAAGGAAGCCAAATTTGAGGGCA
GTTTGTCACAGTTGATTTCCTTCTCTTTCCCTTCGTCATGTGACTTGATATCGGGGGTTAGTTCGTCATC
ATTGATGAGGGTTGATTATCACAGTTTATTACTCTGAATTGGCTATCCGCGTGTGTACCTCTACCTGGAG
TTTTTCCCACGGTGGATATTTCTTCTTGCGCTGAGCGTAAGAGCTATCTGACAGAACAGTTCTTCTTTGC
TTCCTCGCCAGTTCGCTCGCTATGCTCGGTTACACGGCTGCGGCGAGCGCTAGTGATAATAAGTGACTGA
GGTATGTGCTCTTCTTATCTCCTTTTGTAGTGTTGCTCTTATTTTAAACAACTTTGCGGTTTTTTGATGA
CTTTGCGATTTTGTTGTTGCTTTGCAGTAAATTGCAAGATTTAA
Features (pLannotate 1.2.2; 14 found; start..end, strand, type, name):
     29..1204    +  CDS            sopA: partitioning protein for the bacterial F plasmid; sopA
   1204..2172    +  CDS            sopB: SOPB_ECOLI - Also known as B. Experimental evidence at protein level: Swiss-Prot protein existence level 1. Control of plasmid partitioning; required to recognize the cis-acting. Binds specifically with the DNA segment containing the sopC region. SopB is trans-acting. From Escherichia coli (strain K12).
   2248..2271    +  misc_feature   sopC (fragment): sopC; centromere-like partitioning region of the bacterial F plasmid
   2333..2419    -  terminator     rrnB T1 terminator: Escherichia coli rrnB; transcription terminator T1 from the E. coli rrnB gene
   2674..3387    +  CDS            hfriFP: hfriFP is a fluorescent protein published in 2013, derived from Herbaspirillum frisingense.
   3450..3544    +  terminator     lambda t0 terminator: transcription terminator from phage lambda
   3577..3594    +  promoter       tet promoter (fragment): E. coli promoter for tetracycline efflux protein gene
   3682..4338    -  CDS            cat: CAT_ECOLX - Experimental evidence at protein level: Swiss-Prot protein existence level 1. This enzyme is an effector of chloramphenicol resistance in bacteria. From Escherichia coli. This protein is used as a marker in many commonly used cloning vectors, such as pACYC184.
   4339..4441    -  promoter       cat promoter: promoter of the E. coli cat gene encoding chloramphenicol acetyltransferase
   4557..4901    +  CDS            resD (fragment): REDF_ECOLI - Also known as D. Protein inferred from homology: Swiss-Prot protein existence level 3. Acts as a repressor of transcription and as a site-specific resolvase that cleaves at the RfsF site. From Escherichia coli (strain K12).
   5299..5913    +  rep_origin     oriV: origin of replication for the bacterial F plasmid
   5989..6208    +  rep_origin     ori2: secondary origin of replication for the bacterial F plasmid; also known as oriS
   6299..7054    +  CDS            repE: replication initiation protein for the bacterial F plasmid; repE
   7057..7307    +  misc_feature   incC: incC; incompatibility region of the bacterial F plasmid
