[The description below was written by a language model from this plasmid's Addgene catalogue record and pLannotate feature annotations shown in this document.]
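Description:
PhoP-GFP is a low-copy bacterial reporter plasmid built on a pBAC backbone and designed to follow the transcriptional dynamics of the native Escherichia coli PhoP promoter. The 7.6 kb sequence carries the replication and maintenance machinery of the F plasmid. This comprises the ori2 (oriS) origin with its initiator gene repE and the incC incompatibility region, an annotated oriV, a fragment of the resD resolvase gene, and the sopA/sopB partitioning genes with a fragment of the centromere-like sopC site. Together these elements keep the plasmid at very low copy and segregate it faithfully to daughter cells. That is useful for a promoter reporter because it limits copy-number noise and titration of regulators. Selection is by chloramphenicol, through a cat gene driven by its own promoter.

The payload is a synthesised copy of the PhoP promoter alone, without the PhoP coding sequence, placed to drive a fluorescent protein reporter. The automated annotation does not mark the promoter itself. It presumably lies in the unannotated stretch between the reverse-oriented rrnB T1 terminator and the fluorescent protein open reading frame. That reading frame is labelled hfriFP by the annotation tool, whereas the plasmid name indicates GFP, and the record does not specify the exact variant. The reporter is followed by the lambda t0 terminator, so the cassette is flanked by terminators that insulate it from read-through transcription. A short tet promoter fragment nearby appears to be a backbone remnant.

The plasmid belongs to a library of reporters for the global regulators of gene expression in E. coli. Fluorescence serves as a readout of PhoP promoter activity in live cells.
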