Addgene plasmid #220164: PhoP-GFP
Purpose: To track the natural PhoP promoter's transcriptional dynamics
Depositing lab: Andre Sanches Ribeiro. Depositing organization: Tampere University. Publication: A library of reporters of the global regulators of gene expression in Escherichia coli. Dash S, Jagadeesan R, Baptista ISC, Chauhan V, Kandavalli V, Oliveira SMD, Ribeiro AS. mSystems. 2024 Jun 18;9(6):e0006524. doi: 10.1128/msystems.00065-24. Epub 2024 Apr 30. PubMed 38687030.
Backbone
  Vector backbone: pBAC (Addgene Plasmid #13423)
  Vector type: Bacterial Expression
Growth in bacteria
  Bacterial resistance: Chloramphenicol, 25 μg/mL
  Growth temperature: 37°C
  Growth strain: DH5alpha
  Copy number: Low Copy
Gene/Insert
  Gene/Insert name: PhoP promoter only
  Species: Escherichia coli
  Cloning method: Gene Synthesis
Terms and licenses: Academic/Nonprofit Terms; Industry Terms: Not Available to Industry
Depositor comments: Please visit https://www.biorxiv.org/content/10.1101/2023.11.28.568972v1 for bioRxiv preprint.
How to cite: PhoP-GFP was a gift from Andre Sanches Ribeiro (Addgene plasmid # 220164 ; http://n2t.net/addgene:220164 ; RRID:Addgene_220164)
